>Addgene plasmid #145139 | mScarlet-I-Myo10 ΔF | addgene full sequence | sequence record 307039 | Addgene NGS Result
TAGTTATTAATAGTAATCAATTACGGGGTCATTAGTTCATAGCCCATATATGGAGTTCCGCGTTACATAA
CTTACGGTAAATGGCCCGCCTGGCTGACCGCCCAACGACCCCCGCCCATTGACGTCAATAATGACGTATG
TTCCCATAGTAACGCCAATAGGGACTTTCCATTGACGTCAATGGGTGGAGTATTTACGGTAAACTGCCCA
CTTGGCAGTACATCAAGTGTATCATATGCCAAGTACGCCCCCTATTGACGTCAATGACGGTAAATGGCCC
GCCTGGCATTATGCCCAGTACATGACCTTATGGGACTTTCCTACTTGGCAGTACATCTACGTATTAGTCA
TCGCTATTACCATGGTGATGCGGTTTTGGCAGTACATCAATGGGCGTGGATAGCGGTTTGACTCACGGGG
ATTTCCAAGTCTCCACCCCATTGACGTCAATGGGAGTTTGTTTTGGCACCAAAATCAACGGGACTTTCCA
AAATGTCGTAACAACTCCGCCCCATTGACGCAAATGGGCGGTAGGCGTGTACGGTGGGAGGTCTATATAA
GCAGAGCTGGTTTAGTGAACCGTCAGATCCGCTAGCGCTACCGGTCGCCACCATGGTGAGCAAGGGCGAG
GCAGTGATCAAGGAGTTCATGCGGTTCAAGGTGCACATGGAGGGCTCCATGAACGGCCACGAGTTCGAGA
TCGAGGGCGAGGGCGAGGGCCGCCCCTACGAGGGCACCCAGACCGCCAAGCTGAAGGTGACCAAGGGTGG
CCCCCTGCCCTTCTCCTGGGACATCCTGTCCCCTCAGTTCATGTACGGCTCCAGGGCCTTCATCAAGCAC
CCCGCCGACATCCCCGACTACTATAAGCAGTCCTTCCCCGAGGGCTTCAAGTGGGAGCGCGTGATGAACT
TCGAGGACGGCGGCGCCGTGACCGTGACCCAGGACACCTCCCTGGAGGACGGCACCCTGATCTACAAGGT
GAAGCTCCGCGGCACCAACTTCCCTCCTGACGGCCCCGTAATGCAGAAGAAGACAATGGGCTGGGAAGCG
TCCACCGAGCGGTTGTACCCCGAGGACGGCGTGCTGAAGGGCGACATTAAGATGGCCCTGCGCCTGAAGG
ACGGCGGCCGCTACCTGGCGGACTTCAAGACCACCTACAAGGCCAAGAAGCCCGTGCAGATGCCCGGCGC
CTACAACGTCGACCGCAAGTTGGACATCACCTCCCACAACGAGGACTACACCGTGGTGGAACAGTACGAA
CGCTCCGAGGGCCGCCACTCCACCGGCGGCATGGACGAGCTGTACAAGTCCGGACTCAGATCCTACCCCT
ATGATGTGCCTGACTATGCCCACCACCACCACCACCACCTGGTGCCCAGGGGCAGCAGATCTCGAGCTCA
AGCTTCGAATTCTGCAGTCGACGGTACCATGGATAACTTCTTCACCGAGGGAACACGGGTCTGGCTGAGA
GAAAATGGCCAGCATTTTCCAAGTACTGTAAATTCCTGTGCAGAAGGCATCGTCGTCTTCCGGACAGACT
ATGGTCAGGTATTCACTTACAAGCAGAGCACAATTACCCACCAGAAGGTGACTGCTATGCACCCCACGAA
CGAGGAGGGCGTGGATGACATGGCGTCCTTGACAGAGCTCCATGGCGGCTCCATCATGTATAACTTATTC
CAGCGGTATAAGAGAAATCAAATATATACCTACATCGGCTCCATCCTGGCCTCCGTGAACCCCTACCAGC
CCATCGCCGGGCTGTACGAGCCTGCCACCATGGAGCAGTACAGCCGGCGCCACCTGGGCGAGCTGCCCCC
GCACATCTTCGCCATCGCCAACGAGTGCTACCGCTGCCTGTGGAAGCGCTACGACAACCAGTGCATCCTC
ATCAGTGGTGAAAGTGGGGCAGGTAAAACCGAAAGCACTAAATTGATCCTCAAGTTTCTGTCAGTCATCA
GTCAACAGTCTTTGGAATTGTCCTTAAAGGAGAAGACATCCTGTGTTGAACGAGCTATTCTTGAAAGCAG
CCCCATCATGGAAGCTTTCGGCAATGCGAAGACCGTGTACAACAACAACTCTAGTCGCTTTGGGAAGTTT
GTTCAGCTGAACATCTGTCAGAAAGGAAATATTCAGGGCGGGAGAATTGTAGATTATTTATTAGAAAAAA
ACCGAGTAGTAAGGCAAAATCCCGGGGAAAGGAATTATCACATATTTTATGCACTGCTGGCAGGGCTGGA
ACATGAAGAAAGAGAAGAATTTTATTTATCTACGCCAGAAAACTACCACTACTTGAATCAGTCTGGATGT
GTAGAAGACAAGACAATCAGTGACCAGGAATCCTTTAGGGAAGTTATTACGGCAATGGACGTGATGCAGT
TCAGCAAGGAGGAAGTTCGGGAAGTGTCGAGGCTGCTTGCTGGTATACTGCATCTTGGGAACATAGAATT
TATCACTGCTGGTGGGGCACAGGTTTCCTTCAAAACAGCTTTGGGCAGATCTGCGGAGTTACTTGGGCTG
GACCCAACACAGCTCACAGATGCTTTGACCCAGAGATCAATGTTCCTCAGGGGAGAAGAGATCCTCACGC
CTCTCAATGTTCAACAGGCAGTAGACAGCAGGGACTCCCTGGCCATGGCTCTGTATGCGTGCTGCTTTGA
GTGGGTAATCAAGAAGATCAACAGCAGGATCAAAGGCAATGAGGACTTCAAGTCTATTGGCATCCTCGAC
ATCTTTGGATTTGAAAACTTTGAGGTTAATCACTTTGAACAGTTCAATATAAACTATGCAAACGAGAAAC
TTCAGGAGTACTTCAACAAGCATATTTTTTCTTTAGAACAACTAGAATATAGCCGGGAAGGATTAGTGTG
GGAAGATATTGACTGGATAGACAATGGAGAATGCCTGGACTTGATTGAGAAGAAACTTGGCCTCCTAGCC
CTTATCAATGAAGAAAGCCATTTTCCTCAAGCCACAGACAGCACCTTATTGGAGAAGCTACACAGTCAGC
ATGCGAATAACCACTTTTATGTGAAGCCCAGAGTTGCAGTTAACAATTTTGGAGTGAAGCACTATGCTGG
AGAGGTGCAATATGATGTCCGAGGTATCTTGGAGAAGAACAGAGATACATTTCGAGATGACCTTCTCAAT
TTGCTAAGAGAAAGCCGATTTGACTTTATCTACGATCTTTTTGAACATGTTTCAAGCCGCAACAACCAGG
ATACCTTGAAATGTGGAAGCAAACATCGGCGGCCTACAGTCAGCTCACAGTTCAAGGACTCACTGCATTC
CTTAATGGCAACGCTAAGCTCCTCTAATCCTTTCTTTGTTCGCTGTATCAAGCCAAACATGCAGAAGATG
CCAGACCAGTTTGACCAGGCGGTTGTGCTGAACCAGCTGCGGTACTCAGGGATGCTGGAGACTGTGAGAA
TCCGCAAAGCTGGGTATGCGGTCCGAAGACCCTTTCGGGACTTTTACAAAAGGTATAAAGTGCTGATGAG
GAATCTGGCTCTGCCTGAGGACGTCCGAGGGAAGTGCACGAGCCTGCTGCAGCTCTATGATGCCTCCAAC
AGCGAGTGGCAGCTGGGGAAGACCAAGGTCTTTCTTCGAGAATCCTTGGAACAGAAACTGGAGAAGCGGA
GGGAAGAGGAAGTGAGCCACGCGGCCATGGTGATTCGGGCCCATGTCTTGGGCTTCTTAGCACGAAAACA
ATACAGAAAGGTCCTTTATTGTGTGGTGATAATACAGAAGAATTACAGAGCATTCCTTCTGAGGAGGAGA
TTTTTGCACCTGAAAAAGGCAGCCATAGTTTTCCAGAAGCAACTCAGAGGTCAGATTGCTCGGAGAGTTT
ACAGACAATTGCTGGCAGAGAAAAGGGAGCAAGAAGAAAAGAAGAAACAGGAAGAGGAAGAAAAGAAGAA
ACGGGAGGAAGAAGAAAGAGAAAGAGAGAGAGAGCGAAGAGAAGCCGAGCTCCGCGCCCAGCAGGAAGAA
GAAACGAGGAAGCAGCAAGAACTCGAAGCCTTGCAGAAGAGCCAGAAGGAAGCTGAACTGACCCGTGAAC
TGGAGAAACAGAAGGAAAATAAGCAGGTGGAAGAGATCCTCCGTCTGGAGAAAGAAATCGAGGACCTGCA
GCGCATGAAGGAGCAGCAGGAGCTGTCGCTGACCGAGGCTTCCCTGCAGAAGCTGCAGGAGCGGCGGGAC
CAGGAGCTCCGCAGGCTGGAGGAGGAAGCGTGCAGGGCGGCCCAGGAGTTCCTCGAGTCCCTCAATTTCG
ACGAGATCGACGAGTGTGTCCGGAATATCGAGCGGTCCCTGTCGGTGGGAAGCGAATTTTCCAGCGAGCT
GGCTGAGAGCGCATGCGAGGAGAAGCCCAACTTCAACTTCAGCCAGCCCTACCCAGAGGAGGAGGTCGAT
GAGGGCTTCGAAGCCGACGACGACGCCTTCAAGGACTCCCCCAACCCCAGCGAGCACGGCCACTCAGACC
AGCGAACAAGTGGCATCCGGACCAGCGATGACTCTTCAGAGGAGGACCCATACATGAACGACACGGTGGT
GCCCACCAGCCCCAGTGCGGACAGCACGGTGCTGCTCGCCCCATCAGTGCAGGACTCCGGGAGCCTACAC
AACTCCTCCAGCGGCGAGTCCACCTACTGCATGCCCCAGAACGCTGGGGACTTGCCCTCCCCAGACGGCG
ACTACGACTACGACCAGGATGACTATGAGGACGGTGCCATCACTTCCGGCAGCAGCGTGACCTTCTCCAA
CTCCTACGGCAGCCAGTGGTCCCCCGACTACCGCTGCTCTGTGGGGACCTACAACAGCTCGGGTGCCTAC
CGGTTCAGCTCTGAGGGGGCGCAGTCCTCGTTTGAAGATAGTGAAGAGGACTTTGATTCCAGGTTTGATA
CAGATGATGAGCTTTCATACCGGCGTGACTCTGTGTACAGCTGTGTCACTCTGCCGTATTTCCACAGCTT
TCTGTACATGAAAGGTGGCCTGATGAACTCTTGGAAACGCCGCTGGTGCGTCCTCAAGGATGAAACCTTC
TTGTGGTTCCGCTCCAAGCAGGAGGCCCTCAAGCAAGGCTGGCTCCACAAAAAAGGGGGGGGCTCCTCCA
CGCTGTCCAGGAGAAATTGGAAGAAGCGCTGGTTTGTCCTCCGCCAGTCCAAGCTGATGTACTTTGAAAA
CGACAGCGAGGAGAAGCTCAAGGGCACCGTAGAAGTGCGAACGGCAAAAGAGATCATAGATAACACCACC
AAGGAGAATGGGATCGACATCATTATGGCCGATAGGACTTTCCACCTGATTGCAGAGTCCCCAGAAGATG
CCAGCCAGTGGTTCAGCGTGCTGAGTCAGGTCCACGCGTCCACGGACCAGGAGATCCAGGAGATGCATGA
TGAGCAGGCAAACCCACAGAATGCTGTGGGCACCTTGGATGTGGGGCTGATTGATTCTGTGTGTGCCTCT
GACAGCCCTGATAGACCCAACTCGTTTGTGATCATCACGGCCAACCGGGTGCTGCACTGCAACGCCGACA
CGCCGGAGGAGATGCACCACTGGATAACCCTGCTGCAGAGGTCCAAAGGGGACACCAGAGTGGAGGGCCA
GGAATTCATCGTGAGAGGATGGTTGCACAAAGAGGTGAAGAACAGTCCGAAGATGTCTTCACTGAAACTG
AAGAAACGGTGGTTTGTACTCACCCACAATTCCCTGGATTACTACAAGAGTTCAGAGAAGAACGCGCTCA
AACTGGGGACCCTGGTCCTCAACAGCCTCTGCTCTGTCGTCCCCCCAGATGAGAAGATATTCAAAGAGAC
AGGCTACTGGAACGTCACCGTGTACGGGCGCAAGCACTGTTACCGGCTCTACACCAAGCTGCTCAACGAG
GCCACCCGGTGGTCCAGTGCCATTCAAAACGTGACTGACACCAAGGCCCCGATCGATTAATAAGCACTTT
CACTGAAGACTGAAGATCAGCATTGGCAGCATTGGGTGGTGAAGACGATGCAGTCTAGATAACTGATCAT
AATCAGCCATACCACATTTGTAGAGGTTTTACTTGCTTTAAAAAACCTCCCACACCTCCCCCTGAACCTG
AAACATAAAATGAATGCAATTGTTGTTGTTAACTTGTTTATTGCAGCTTATAATGGTTACAAATAAAGCA
ATAGCATCACAAATTTCACAAATAAAGCATTTTTTTCACTGCATTCTAGTTGTGGTTTGTCCAAACTCAT
CAATGTATCTTAACGCGTAAATTGTAAGCGTTAATATTTTGTTAAAATTCGCGTTAAATTTTTGTTAAAT
CAGCTCATTTTTTAACCAATAGGCCGAAATCGGCAAAATCCCTTATAAATCAAAAGAATAGACCGAGATA
GGGT
[37 nt withheld, positions 6375-6411]
AAAGAACGTGGACTCCAACGTCAAAGG
[49 nt withheld, positions 6439-6487]
T
[91 nt withheld, positions 6489-6579]
G
[124 nt withheld, positions 6581-6704]
CAGGTGGCACTTTTCGGGGAAATGTGCGCGGAACCCCTATTTGTTTATTTTTCTAAATACATTCAAATAT
GTATCCGCTCATGAGACAATAACCCTGATAAATGCTTCAATAATATTGAAAAAGGAAGAGTCCTGAGGCG
GAAAGAACCAGCTGTGGAATGTGTGTCAGTTAGGGTGTGGAAAGTCCCCAGGCTCCCCAGCAGGCAGAAG
TATGCAAAGCATGCATCTCAATTAGTCAGCAACCAGGTGTGGAAAGTCCCCAGGCTCCCCAGCAGGCAGA
AGTATGCAAAGCATGCATCTCAATTAGTCAGCAACCATAGTCCCGCCCCTAACTCCGCCCATCCCGCCCC
TAACTCCGCCCAGTTCCGCCCATTCTCCGCCCCATGGCTGACTAATTTTTTTTATTTATGCAGAGGCCGA
GGCCGCCTCGGCCTCTGAGCTATTCCAGAAGTAGTGAGGAGGCTTTTTTGGAGGCCTAGGCTTTTGCAAA
GATCGATCAAGAGACAGGATGAGGATCGTTTCGCATGATTGAACAAGATGGATTGCACGCAGGTTCTCCG
GCCGCTTGGGTGGAGAGGCTATTCGGCTATGACTGGGCACAACAGACAATCGGCTGCTCTGATGCCGCCG
TGTTCCGGCTGTCAGCGCAGGGGCGCCCGGTTCTTTTTGTCAAGACCGACCTGTCCGGTGCCCTGAATGA
ACTGCAAGACGAGGCAGCGCGGCTATCGTGGCTGGCCACGACGGGCGTTCCTTGCGCAGCTGTGCTCGAC
GTTGTCACTGAAGCGGGAAGGGACTGGCTGCTATTGGGCGAAGTGCCGGGGCAGGATCTCCTGTCATCTC
ACCTTGCTCCTGCCGAGAAAGTATCCATCATGGCTGATGCAATGCGGCGGCTGCATACGCTTGATCCGGC
TACCTGCCCATTCGACCACCAAGCGAAACATCGCATCGAGCGAGCACGTACTCGGATGGAAGCCGGTCTT
GTCGATCAGGATGATCTGGACGAAGAGCATCAGGGGCTCGCGCCAGCCGAACTGTTCGCCAGGCTCAAGG
CGAGCATGCCCGACGGCGAGGATCTCGTCGTGACCCATGGCGATGCCTGCTTGCCGAATATCATGGTGGA
AAATGGCCGCTTTTCTGGATTCATCGACTGTGGCCGGCTGGGTGTGGCGGACCGCTATCAGGACATAGCG
TTGGCTACCCGTGATATTGCTGAAGAGCTTGGCGGCGAATGGGCTGACCGCTTCCTCGTGCTTTACGGTA
TCGCCGCTCCCGATTCGCAGCGCATCGCCTTCTATCGCCTTCTTGACGAGTTCTTCTGAGCGGGACTCTG
GGGTTCGAAATGACCGACCAAGCGACGCCCAACCTGCCATCACGAGATTTCGATTCCACCGCCGCCTTCT
ATGAAAGGTTGGGCTTCGGAATCGTTTTCCGGGACGCCGGCTGGATGATCCTCCAGCGCGGGGATCTCAT
GCTGGAGTTCTTCGCCCACCCTAGGGGGAGGCTAACTGAAACACGGAAGGAGACAATACCGGAAGGAACC
CGCGCTATGACGGCAATAAAAAGACAGAATAAAACGCACGGTGTTGGGTCGTTTGTTCATAAACGCGGGG
TTCGGTCCCAGGGCTGGCACTCTGTCGATACCCCACCGAGACCCCATTGGGGCCAATACGCCCGCGTTTC
TTCCTTTTCCCCACCCCACCCCCCAAGTTCGGGTGAAGGCCCAGGGCTCGCAGCCAACGTCGGGGCGGCA
GGCCCTGCCATAGCCTCAGGTTACTCATATATACTTTAGATTGATTTAAAACTTCATTTTTAATTTAAAA
GGATCTAGGTGAAGATCCTTTTTGATAATCTCATGACCAAAATCCCTTAACGTGAGTTTTCGTTCCACTG
AGCGTCAGACCCCGTAGAAAAGATCAAAGGATCTTCTTGAGATCCTTTTTTTCTGCGCGTAATCTGCTGC
TTGCAAACAAAAAAACCACCGCTACCAGCGGTGGTTTGTTTGCCGGATCAAGAGCTACCAACTCTTTTTC
CGAAGGTAACTGGCTTCAGCAGAGCGCAGATACCAAATACTGTTCTTCTAGTGTAGCCGTAGTTAGGCCA
CCACTTCAAGAACTCTGTAGCACCGCCTACATACCTCGCTCTGCTAATCCTGTTACCAGTGGCTGCTGCC
AGTGGCGATAAGTCGTGTCTTACCGGGTTGGACTCAAGACGATAGTTACCGGATAAGGCGCAGCGGTCGG
GCTGAACGGGGGGTTCGTGCACACAGCCCAGCTTGGAGCGAACGACCTACACCGAACTGAGATACCTACA
GCGTGAGCTATGAGAAAGCGCCACGCTTCCCGAAGGGAGAAAGGCGGACAGGTATCCGGTAAGCGGCAGG
GTCGGAACAGGAGAGCGCACGAGGGAGCTTCCAGGGGGAAACGCCTGGTATCTTTATAGTCCTGTCGGGT
TTCGCCACCTCTGACTTGAGCGTCGATTTTTGTGATGCTCGTCAGGGGGGCGGAGCCTATGGAAAAACGC
CAGCAACGCGGCCTTTTTACGGTTCCTGGCCTTTTGCTGGCCTTTTGCTCACATGTTCTTTCCTGCGTTA
TCCCCTGATTCTGTGGATAACCGTATTACCGCCATGCAT
Features (pLannotate 1.2.2; 16 found; start..end, strand, type, name):
     61..364     +  enhancer       CMV enhancer: human cytomegalovirus immediate early enhancer
    365..568     +  promoter       CMV promoter: human cytomegalovirus (CMV) immediate early promoter
    613..1308    +  CDS            mScarlet-I: mScarlet-I is a basic (constitutively fluorescent) red fluorescent protein published in 2016, derived from synthetic construct. It is reported to be a rapidly-maturing monomer with moderate acid sensitivity.
   1350..1369    +  CDS            9xHis (fragment): 9xHis affinity tag
   1387..1428    +  misc_feature   MCS (fragment): multiple cloning site
   1429..5937    +  CDS            MYO10 (fragment): MYO10_HUMAN - Also known as KIAA0799. Experimental evidence at protein level: Swiss-Prot protein existence level 1. [Isoform Headless]: Functions as a dominant-negative regulator of isoform 1, suppressing its filopodia-inducing and axon outgrowth-promoting activities. In hippocampal neurons, it increases VASP retention in spine heads to induce spine formation and spine head expansion (By similarity). From Homo sapiens (Human).
   6014..6098    +  CDS            large T antigen (fragment): large T antigen from SV40 (simian virus 40)
   6121..6242    +  polyA_signal   SV40 poly(A) signal: SV40 polyadenylation signal
   6276..6704    -  rep_origin     f1 ori (sequence partly withheld): f1 bacteriophage origin of replication; arrow indicates direction of (+) strand synthesis
   6731..6835    +  promoter       AmpR promoter: bla
   6837..7194    +  promoter       SV40 promoter: SV40 enhancer and early promoter
   7229..8023    +  CDS            NeoR/KanR: aminoglycoside phosphotransferase from Tn5; aph(3')-II (or nptII); confers resistance to neomycin, kanamycin, and G418 (Geneticin®)
   8044..8196    +  CDS            ble (fragment): BLE_KLEPN - Experimental evidence at protein level: Swiss-Prot protein existence level 1. Binding protein with a strong affinity to the bleomycin family of antibiotics. Binds to CL990; an antimitotic-antibiotic compound. From Klebsiella pneumoniae.
   8255..8302    +  polyA_signal   HSV TK poly(A) signal: herpes simplex virus thymidine kinase polyadenylation signal (Cole and Stacy, 1985)
   8393..8409    -  polyA_signal   bGH poly(A) signal (fragment): bovine growth hormone polyadenylation signal
   8631..9219    +  rep_origin     ori: high-copy-number ColE1/pMB1/pBR322/pUC origin of replication
