[The description below was written by a language model from this plasmid's Addgene catalogue record and pLannotate feature annotations shown in this document.]
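Description:
mScarlet-I-Myo10 ΔF is a 9.3 kb mammalian expression plasmid built on an EGFP-type fusion vector in which the EGFP coding sequence has been replaced by the monomeric, rapidly maturing red fluorescent protein mScarlet-I. It is maintained in E. coli at high copy through a ColE1/pUC-type origin and also carries an f1 phage origin. A single Tn5 NeoR/KanR (aminoglycoside phosphotransferase) gene provides selection in both hosts. The bacterial bla (AmpR) promoter drives it for kanamycin resistance in bacteria. The SV40 enhancer/early promoter, paired with an HSV TK polyadenylation signal, drives it for G418 selection in mammalian cells.

The expression cassette uses the human cytomegalovirus immediate-early enhancer and promoter to drive mScarlet-I, which is followed by a short linker derived from the multiple cloning site and then a roughly 4.5 kb portion of human MYO10 (myosin-X). This places the fluorescent protein at the N-terminus of the myosin, and the transcript ends at an SV40 poly(A) signal. According to the record, the MYO10 insert lacks the MyTH/FERM domain, which fits with the annotation of the coding sequence as a fragment. The exact deletion boundaries are not stated. Several small annotated fragments (a partial His tag, large T antigen, ble and bGH poly(A) matches) are probably backbone remnants or incidental matches rather than functional parts.

The associated work concerns myosin-X, talin and integrin activity at filopodia tips. The construct is therefore suited to live or fixed-cell imaging that compares the truncated motor with full-length MYO10, to test what the MyTH/FERM region contributes to filopodia-related functions.
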