Addgene plasmid #145139: mScarlet-I-Myo10 ΔF
Purpose: Expresses mScarlet-I tagged MYO10 construct with a MyTH/FERM domain deletion
Depositing lab: Johanna Ivaska. Depositing organization: University of Turku. Publication: Myosin-X and talin modulate integrin activity at filopodia tips. Miihkinen M, Gronloh MLB, Popovic A, Vihinen H, Jokitalo E, Goult BT, Ivaska J, Jacquemet G. Cell Rep. 2021 Sep 14;36(11):109716. doi: 10.1016/j.celrep.2021.109716. PubMed 34525374.
Backbone
  Vector backbone: EGFP
  Modifications to backbone: EGFP swapped to mScarlet-I
  Vector type: Mammalian Expression
  Selectable markers: Neomycin (select with G418)
Growth in bacteria
  Bacterial resistance: Kanamycin, 50 μg/mL
  Growth temperature: 37°C
  Growth strain: DH5alpha
  Copy number: High Copy
Gene/Insert
  Gene/Insert name: MYO10 ΔF
  Species: H. sapiens (human)
  Entrez Gene: MYO10 (a.k.a. MyoX)
Terms and licenses: Academic/Nonprofit Terms; Industry Terms: Not Available to Industry
How to cite: mScarlet-I-Myo10 ΔF was a gift from Johanna Ivaska (Addgene plasmid # 145139 ; http://n2t.net/addgene:145139 ; RRID:Addgene_145139)
